>Addgene plasmid #209922 | LentiCRISPRv2puro-E-cadherin(Canis)-exon1 6-28 gRNA | addgene full sequence | sequence record 419672 | Addgene NGS Result
GTCGACGGATCGGGAGATCTCCCGATCCCCTATGGTGCACTCTCAGTACAATCTGCTCTGATGCCGCATA
GTTAAGCCAGTATCTGCTCCCTGCTTGTGTGTTGGAGGTCGCTGAGTAGTGCGCGAGCAAAATTTAAGCT
ACAACAAGGCAAGGCTTGACCGACAATTGCATGAAGAATCTGCTTAGGGTTAGGCGTTTTGCGCTGCTTC
GCGATGTACGGGCCAGATATACGCGTTGACATTGATTATTGACTAGTTATTAATAGTAATCAATTACGGG
GTCATTAGTTCATAGCCCATATATGGAGTTCCGCGTTACATAACTTACGGTAAATGGCCCGCCTGGCTGA
CCGCCCAACGACCCCCGCCCATTGACGTCAATAATGACGTATGTTCCCATAGTAACGCCAATAGGGACTT
TCCATTGACGTCAATGGGTGGAGTATTTACGGTAAACTGCCCACTTGGCAGTACATCAAGTGTATCATAT
GCCAAGTACGCCCCCTATTGACGTCAATGACGGTAAATGGCCCGCCTGGCATTATGCCCAGTACATGACC
TTATGGGACTTTCCTACTTGGCAGTACATCTACGTATTAGTCATCGCTATTACCATGGTGATGCGGTTTT
GGCAGTACATCAATGGGCGTGGATAGCGGTTTGACTCACGGGGATTTCCAAGTCTCCACCCCATTGACGT
CAATGGGAGTTTGTTTTGGCACCAAAATCAACGGGACTTTCCAAAATGTCGTAACAACTCCGCCCCATTG
ACGCAAATGGGCGGTAGGCGTGTACGGTGGGAGGTCTATATAAGCAGCGCGTTTTGCCTGTACTGGGTCT
CTCTGGTTAGACCAGATCTGAGCCTGGGAGCTCTCTGGCTAACTAGGGAACCCACTGCTTAAGCCTCAAT
AAAGCTTGCCTTGAGTGCTTCAAGTAGTGTGTGCCCGTCTGTTGTGTGACTCTGGTAACTAGAGATCCCT
CAGACCCTTTTAGTCAGTGTGGAAAATCTCTAGCAGTGGCGCCCGAACAGGGACTTGAAAGCGAAAGGGA
AACCAGAGGAGCTCTCTCGACGCAGGACTCGGCTTGCTGAAGCGCGCACGGCAAGAGGCGAGGGGCGGCG
ACTGGTGAGTACGCCAAAAATTTTGACTAGCGGAGGCTAGAAGGAGAGAGATGGGTGCGAGAGCGTCAGT
ATTAAGCGGGGGAGAATTAGATCGCGATGGGAAAAAATTCGGTTAAGGCCAGGGGGAAAGAAAAAATATA
AATTAAAACATATAGTATGGGCAAGCAGGGAGCTAGAACGATTCGCAGTTAATCCTGGCCTGTTAGAAAC
ATCAGAAGGCTGTAGACAAATACTGGGACAGCTACAACCATCCCTTCAGACAGGATCAGAAGAACTTAGA
TCATTATATAATACAGTAGCAACCCTCTATTGTGTGCATCAAAGGATAGAGATAAAAGACACCAAGGAAG
CTTTAGACAAGATAGAGGAAGAGCAAAACAAAAGTAAGACCACCGCACAGCAAGCGGCCGCTGATCTTCA
GACCTGGAGGAGGAGATATGAGGGACAATTGGAGAAGTGAATTATATAAATATAAAGTAGTAAAAATTGA
ACCATTAGGAGTAGCACCCACCAAGGCAAAGAGAAGAGTGGTGCAGAGAGAAAAAAGAGCAGTGGGAATA
GGAGCTTTGTTCCTTGGGTTCTTGGGAGCAGCAGGAAGCACTATGGGCGCAGCGTCAATGACGCTGACGG
TACAGGCCAGACAATTATTGTCTGGTATAGTGCAGCAGCAGAACAATTTGCTGAGGGCTATTGAGGCGCA
ACAGCATCTGTTGCAACTCACAGTCTGGGGCATCAAGCAGCTCCAGGCAAGAATCCTGGCTGTGGAAAGA
TACCTAAAGGATCAACAGCTCCTGGGGATTTGGGGTTGCTCTGGAAAACTCATTTGCACCACTGCTGTGC
CTTGGAATGCTAGTTGGAGTAATAAATCTCTGGAACAGATTTGGAATCACACGACCTGGATGGAGTGGGA
CAGAGAAATTAACAATTACACAAGCTTAATACACTCCTTAATTGAAGAATCGCAAAACCAGCAAGAAAAG
AATGAACAAGAATTATTGGAATTAGATAAATGGGCAAGTTTGTGGAATTGGTTTAACATAACAAATTGGC
TGTGGTATATAAAATTATTCATAATGATAGTAGGAGGCTTGGTAGGTTTAAGAATAGTTTTTGCTGTACT
TTCTATAGTGAATAGAGTTAGGCAGGGATATTCACCATTATCGTTTCAGACCCACCTCCCAACCCCGAGG
GGACCCGACAGGCCCGAAGGAATAGAAGAAGAAGGTGGAGAGAGAGACAGAGACAGATCCATTCGATTAG
TGAACGGATCGGCACTGCGTGCGCCAATTCTGCAGACAAATGGCAGTATTCATCCACAATTTTAAAAGAA
AAGGGGGGATTGGGGGGTACAGTGCAGGGGAAAGAATAGTAGACATAATAGCAACAGACATACAAACTAA
AGAATTACAAAAACAAATTACAAAAATTCAAAATTTTCGGGTTTATTACAGGGACAGCAGAGATCCAGTT
TGGTTAATTAAGGTACCGAGGGCCTATTTCCCATGATTCCTTCATATTTGCATATACGATACAAGGCTGT
TAGAGAGATAATTAGAATTAATTTGACTGTAAACACAAAGATATTAGTACAAAATACGTGACGTAGAAAG
TAATAATTTCTTGGGTAGTTTGCAGTTTTAAAATTATGTTTTAAAATGGACTATCATATGCTTACCGTAA
CTTGAAAGTATTTCGATTTCTTGGCTTTATATATCTTGTGGAAAGGACGAAACACCGCGGGGGCGCCGCC
GTACCGAGTTTTAGAGCTAGAAATAGCAAGTTAAAATAAGGCTAGTCCGTTATCAACTTGAAAAAGTGGC
ACCGAGTCGGTGCTTTTTTGAATTCGCTAGCTAGGTCTTGAAAGGAGTGGGAATTGGCTCCGGTGCCCGT
CAGTGGGCAGAGCGCACATCGCCCACAGTCCCCGAGAAGTTGGGGGGAGGGGTCGGCAATTGATCCGGTG
CCTAGAGAAGGTGGCGCGGGGTAAACTGGGAAAGTGATGTCGTGTACTGGCTCCGCCTTTTTCCCGAGGG
TGGGGGAGAACCGTATATAAGTGCAGTAGTCGCCGTGAACGTTCTTTTTCGCAACGGGTTTGCCGCCAGA
ACACAGGACCGGTTCTAGAGCGCTGCCACCATGGACAAGAAGTACAGCATCGGCCTGGACATCGGCACCA
ACTCTGTGGGCTGGGCCGTGATCACCGACGAGTACAAGGTGCCCAGCAAGAAATTCAAGGTGCTGGGCAA
CACCGACCGGCACAGCATCAAGAAGAACCTGATCGGAGCCCTGCTGTTCGACAGCGGCGAAACAGCCGAG
GCCACCCGGCTGAAGAGAACCGCCAGAAGAAGATACACCAGACGGAAGAACCGGATCTGCTATCTGCAAG
AGATCTTCAGCAACGAGATGGCCAAGGTGGACGACAGCTTCTTCCACAGACTGGAAGAGTCCTTCCTGGT
GGAAGAGGATAAGAAGCACGAGCGGCACCCCATCTTCGGCAACATCGTGGACGAGGTGGCCTACCACGAG
AAGTACCCCACCATCTACCACCTGAGAAAGAAACTGGTGGACAGCACCGACAAGGCCGACCTGCGGCTGA
TCTATCTGGCCCTGGCCCACATGATCAAGTTCCGGGGCCACTTCCTGATCGAGGGCGACCTGAACCCCGA
CAACAGCGACGTGGACAAGCTGTTCATCCAGCTGGTGCAGACCTACAACCAGCTGTTCGAGGAAAACCCC
ATCAACGCCAGCGGCGTGGACGCCAAGGCCATCCTGTCTGCCAGACTGAGCAAGAGCAGACGGCTGGAAA
ATCTGATCGCCCAGCTGCCCGGCGAGAAGAAGAATGGCCTGTTCGGAAACCTGATTGCCCTGAGCCTGGG
CCTGACCCCCAACTTCAAGAGCAACTTCGACCTGGCCGAGGATGCCAAACTGCAGCTGAGCAAGGACACC
TACGACGACGACCTGGACAACCTGCTGGCCCAGATCGGCGACCAGTACGCCGACCTGTTTCTGGCCGCCA
AGAACCTGTCCGACGCCATCCTGCTGAGCGACATCCTGAGAGTGAACACCGAGATCACCAAGGCCCCCCT
GAGCGCCTCTATGATCAAGAGATACGACGAGCACCACCAGGACCTGACCCTGCTGAAAGCTCTCGTGCGG
CAGCAGCTGCCTGAGAAGTACAAAGAGATTTTCTTCGACCAGAGCAAGAACGGCTACGCCGGCTACATTG
ACGGCGGAGCCAGCCAGGAAGAGTTCTACAAGTTCATCAAGCCCATCCTGGAAAAGATGGACGGCACCGA
GGAACTGCTCGTGAAGCTGAACAGAGAGGACCTGCTGCGGAAGCAGCGGACCTTCGACAACGGCAGCATC
CCCCACCAGATCCACCTGGGAGAGCTGCACGCCATTCTGCGGCGGCAGGAAGATTTTTACCCATTCCTGA
AGGACAACCGGGAAAAGATCGAGAAGATCCTGACCTTCCGCATCCCCTACTACGTGGGCCCTCTGGCCAG
GGGAAACAGCAGATTCGCCTGGATGACCAGAAAGAGCGAGGAAACCATCACCCCCTGGAACTTCGAGGAA
GTGGTGGACAAGGGCGCTTCCGCCCAGAGCTTCATCGAGCGGATGACCAACTTCGATAAGAACCTGCCCA
ACGAGAAGGTGCTGCCCAAGCACAGCCTGCTGTACGAGTACTTCACCGTGTATAACGAGCTGACCAAAGT
GAAATACGTGACCGAGGGAATGAGAAAGCCCGCCTTCCTGAGCGGCGAGCAGAAAAAGGCCATCGTGGAC
CTGCTGTTCAAGACCAACCGGAAAGTGACCGTGAAGCAGCTGAAAGAGGACTACTTCAAGAAAATCGAGT
GCTTCGACTCCGTGGAAATCTCCGGCGTGGAAGATCGGTTCAACGCCTCCCTGGGCACATACCACGATCT
GCTGAAAATTATCAAGGACAAGGACTTCCTGGACAATGAGGAAAACGAGGACATTCTGGAAGATATCGTG
CTGACCCTGACACTGTTTGAGGACAGAGAGATGATCGAGGAACGGCTGAAAACCTATGCCCACCTGTTCG
ACGACAAAGTGATGAAGCAGCTGAAGCGGCGGAGATACACCGGCTGGGGCAGGCTGAGCCGGAAGCTGAT
CAACGGCATCCGGGACAAGCAGTCCGGCAAGACAATCCTGGATTTCCTGAAGTCCGACGGCTTCGCCAAC
AGAAACTTCATGCAGCTGATCCACGACGACAGCCTGACCTTTAAAGAGGACATCCAGAAAGCCCAGGTGT
CCGGCCAGGGCGATAGCCTGCACGAGCACATTGCCAATCTGGCCGGCAGCCCCGCCATTAAGAAGGGCAT
CCTGCAGACAGTGAAGGTGGTGGACGAGCTCGTGAAAGTGATGGGCCGGCACAAGCCCGAGAACATCGTG
ATCGAAATGGCCAGAGAGAACCAGACCACCCAGAAGGGACAGAAGAACAGCCGCGAGAGAATGAAGCGGA
TCGAAGAGGGCATCAAAGAGCTGGGCAGCCAGATCCTGAAAGAACACCCCGTGGAAAACACCCAGCTGCA
GAACGAGAAGCTGTACCTGTACTACCTGCAGAATGGGCGGGATATGTACGTGGACCAGGAACTGGACATC
AACCGGCTGTCCGACTACGATGTGGACCATATCGTGCCTCAGAGCTTTCTGAAGGACGACTCCATCGACA
ACAAGGTGCTGACCAGAAGCGACAAGAACCGGGGCAAGAGCGACAACGTGCCCTCCGAAGAGGTCGTGAA
GAAGATGAAGAACTACTGGCGGCAGCTGCTGAACGCCAAGCTGATTACCCAGAGAAAGTTCGACAATCTG
ACCAAGGCCGAGAGAGGCGGCCTGAGCGAACTGGATAAGGCCGGCTTCATCAAGAGACAGCTGGTGGAAA
CCCGGCAGATCACAAAGCACGTGGCACAGATCCTGGACTCCCGGATGAACACTAAGTACGACGAGAATGA
CAAGCTGATCCGGGAAGTGAAAGTGATCACCCTGAAGTCCAAGCTGGTGTCCGATTTCCGGAAGGATTTC
CAGTTTTACAAAGTGCGCGAGATCAACAACTACCACCACGCCCACGACGCCTACCTGAACGCCGTCGTGG
GAACCGCCCTGATCAAAAAGTACCCTAAGCTGGAAAGCGAGTTCGTGTACGGCGACTACAAGGTGTACGA
CGTGCGGAAGATGATCGCCAAGAGCGAGCAGGAAATCGGCAAGGCTACCGCCAAGTACTTCTTCTACAGC
AACATCATGAACTTTTTCAAGACCGAGATTACCCTGGCCAACGGCGAGATCCGGAAGCGGCCTCTGATCG
AGACAAACGGCGAAACCGGGGAGATCGTGTGGGATAAGGGCCGGGATTTTGCCACCGTGCGGAAAGTGCT
GAGCATGCCCCAAGTGAATATCGTGAAAAAGACCGAGGTGCAGACAGGCGGCTTCAGCAAAGAGTCTATC
CTGCCCAAGAGGAACAGCGATAAGCTGATCGCCAGAAAGAAGGACTGGGACCCTAAGAAGTACGGCGGCT
TCGACAGCCCCACCGTGGCCTATTCTGTGCTGGTGGTGGCCAAAGTGGAAAAGGGCAAGTCCAAGAAACT
GAAGAGTGTGAAAGAGCTGCTGGGGATCACCATCATGGAAAGAAGCAGCTTCGAGAAGAATCCCATCGAC
TTTCTGGAAGCCAAGGGCTACAAAGAAGTGAAAAAGGACCTGATCATCAAGCTGCCTAAGTACTCCCTGT
TCGAGCTGGAAAACGGCCGGAAGAGAATGCTGGCCTCTGCCGGCGAACTGCAGAAGGGAAACGAACTGGC
CCTGCCCTCCAAATATGTGAACTTCCTGTACCTGGCCAGCCACTATGAGAAGCTGAAGGGCTCCCCCGAG
GATAATGAGCAGAAACAGCTGTTTGTGGAACAGCACAAGCACTACCTGGACGAGATCATCGAGCAGATCA
GCGAGTTCTCCAAGAGAGTGATCCTGGCCGACGCTAATCTGGACAAAGTGCTGTCCGCCTACAACAAGCA
CCGGGATAAGCCCATCAGAGAGCAGGCCGAGAATATCATCCACCTGTTTACCCTGACCAATCTGGGAGCC
CCTGCCGCCTTCAAGTACTTTGACACCACCATCGACCGGAAGAGGTACACCAGCACCAAAGAGGTGCTGG
ACGCCACCCTGATCCACCAGAGCATCACCGGCCTGTACGAGACACGGATCGACCTGTCTCAGCTGGGAGG
CGACAAGCGACCTGCCGCCACAAAGAAGGCTGGACAGGCTAAGAAGAAGAAAGATTACAAAGACGATGAC
GATAAGGGATCCGGCGCAACAAACTTCTCTCTGCTGAAACAAGCCGGAGATGTCGAAGAGAATCCTGGAC
CGACCGAGTACAAGCCCACGGTGCGCCTCGCCACCCGCGACGACGTCCCCAGGGCCGTACGCACCCTCGC
CGCCGCGTTCGCCGACTACCCCGCCACGCGCCACACCGTCGATCCGGACCGCCACATCGAGCGGGTCACC
GAGCTGCAAGAACTCTTCCTCACGCGCGTCGGGCTCGACATCGGCAAGGTGTGGGTCGCGGACGACGGCG
CCGCGGTGGCGGTCTGGACCACGCCGGAGAGCGTCGAAGCGGGGGCGGTGTTCGCCGAGATCGGCCCGCG
CATGGCCGAGTTGAGCGGTTCCCGGCTGGCCGCGCAGCAACAGATGGAAGGCCTCCTGGCGCCGCACCGG
CCCAAGGAGCCCGCGTGGTTCCTGGCCACCGTCGGAGTCTCGCCCGACCACCAGGGCAAGGGTCTGGGCA
GCGCCGTCGTGCTCCCCGGAGTGGAGGCGGCCGAGCGCGCCGGGGTGCCCGCCTTCCTGGAGACCTCCGC
GCCCCGCAACCTCCCCTTCTACGAGCGGCTCGGCTTCACCGTCACCGCCGACGTCGAGGTGCCCGAAGGA
CCGCGCACCTGGTGCATGACCCGCAAGCCCGGTGCCTGAACGCGTTAAGTCGACAATCAACCTCTGGATT
ACAAAATTTGTGAAAGATTGACTGGTATTCTTAACTATGTTGCTCCTTTTACGCTATGTGGATACGCTGC
TTTAATGCCTTTGTATCATGCTATTGCTTCCCGTATGGCTTTCATTTTCTCCTCCTTGTATAAATCCTGG
TTGCTGTCTCTTTATGAGGAGTTGTGGCCCGTTGTCAGGCAACGTGGCGTGGTGTGCACTGTGTTTGCTG
ACGCAACCCCCACTGGTTGGGGCATTGCCACCACCTGTCAGCTCCTTTCCGGGACTTTCGCTTTCCCCCT
CCCTATTGCCACGGCGGAACTCATCGCCGCCTGCCTTGCCCGCTGCTGGACAGGGGCTCGGCTGTTGGGC
ACTGACAATTCCGTGGTGTTGTCGGGGAAATCATCGTCCTTTCCTTGGCTGCTCGCCTGTGTTGCCACCT
GGATTCTGCGCGGGACGTCCTTCTGCTACGTCCCTTCGGCCCTCAATCCAGCGGACCTTCCTTCCCGCGG
CCTGCTGCCGGCTCTGCGGCCTCTTCCGCGTCTTCGCCTTCGCCCTCAGACGAGTCGGATCTCCCTTTGG
GCCGCCTCCCCGCGTCGACTTTAAGACCAATGACTTACAAGGCAGCTGTAGATCTTAGCCACTTTTTAAA
AGAAAAGGGGGGACTGGAAGGGCTAATTCACTCCCAACGAAGACAAGATCTGCTTTTTGCTTGTACTGGG
TCTCTCTGGTTAGACCAGATCTGAGCCTGGGAGCTCTCTGGCTAACTAGGGAACCCACTGCTTAAGCCTC
AATAAAGCTTGCCTTGAGTGCTTCAAGTAGTGTGTGCCCGTCTGTTGTGTGACTCTGGTAACTAGAGATC
CCTCAGACCCTTTTAGTCAGTGTGGAAAATCTCTAGCAGGGCCCGTTTAAACCCGCTGATCAGCCTCGAC
TGTGCCTTCTAGTTGCCAGCCATCTGTTGTTTGCCCCTCCCCCGTGCCTTCCTTGACCCTGGAAGGTGCC
ACTCCCACTGTCCTTTCCTAATAAAATGAGGAAATTGCATCGCATTGTCTGAGTAGGTGTCATTCTATTC
TGGGGGGTGGGGTGGGGCAGGACAGCAAGGGGGAGGATTGGGAAGACAATAGCAGGCATGCTGGGGATGC
GGTGGGCTCTATGGCTTCTGAGGCGGAAAGAACCAGCTGGGGCTCTAGGGGGTATCCCC
[124 nt withheld, positions 9300-9423]
C
[91 nt withheld, positions 9425-9515]
A
[49 nt withheld, positions 9517-9565]
CCTTTGACGTTGGAGTCCACGTTCTTT
[37 nt withheld, positions 9593-9629]
ACCCTATCTCGGTCTATTCTTTTGATTTATAAGGGATTTTGCCGATTTCGGCCTATTGGTTAAAAAATGA
GCTGATTTAACAAAAATTTAACGCGAATTAATTCTGTGGAATGTGTGTCAGTTAGGGTGTGGAAAGTCCC
CAGGCTCCCCAGCAGGCAGAAGTATGCAAAGCATGCATCTCAATTAGTCAGCAACCAGGTGTGGAAAGTC
CCCAGGCTCCCCAGCAGGCAGAAGTATGCAAAGCATGCATCTCAATTAGTCAGCAACCATAGTCCCGCCC
CTAACTCCGCCCATCCCGCCCCTAACTCCGCCCAGTTCCGCCCATTCTCCGCCCCATGGCTGACTAATTT
TTTTTATTTATGCAGAGGCCGAGGCCGCCTCTGCCTCTGAGCTATTCCAGAAGTAGTGAGGAGGCTTTTT
TGGAGGCCTAGGCTTTTGCAAAAAGCTCCCGGGAGCTTGTATATCCATTTTCGGATCTGATCAGCACGTG
TTGACAATTAATCATCGGCATAGTATATCGGCATAGTATAATACGACAAGGTGAGGAACTAAACCATGGC
CAAGTTGACCAGTGCCGTTCCGGTGCTCACCGCGCGCGACGTCGCCGGAGCGGTCGAGTTCTGGACCGAC
CGGCTCGGGTTCTCCCGGGACTTCGTGGAGGACGACTTCGCCGGTGTGGTCCGGGACGACGTGACCCTGT
TCATCAGCGCGGTCCAGGACCAGGTGGTGCCGGACAACACCCTGGCCTGGGTGTGGGTGCGCGGCCTGGA
CGAGCTGTACGCCGAGTGGTCGGAGGTCGTGTCCACGAACTTCCGGGACGCCTCCGGGCCGGCCATGACC
GAGATCGGCGAGCAGCCGTGGGGGCGGGAGTTCGCCCTGCGCGACCCGGCCGGCAACTGCGTGCACTTCG
TGGCCGAGGAGCAGGACTGACACGTGCTACGAGATTTCGATTCCACCGCCGCCTTCTATGAAAGGTTGGG
CTTCGGAATCGTTTTCCGGGACGCCGGCTGGATGATCCTCCAGCGCGGGGATCTCATGCTGGAGTTCTTC
GCCCACCCCAACTTGTTTATTGCAGCTTATAATGGTTACAAATAAAGCAATAGCATCACAAATTTCACAA
ATAAAGCATTTTTTTCACTGCATTCTAGTTGTGGTTTGTCCAAACTCATCAATGTATCTTATCATGTCTG
TATACCGTCGACCTCTAGCTAGAGCTTGGCGTAATCATGGTCATAGCTGTTTCCTGTGTGAAATTGTTAT
CCGCTCACAATTCCACACAACATACGAGCCGGAAGCATAAAGTGTAAAGCCTGGGGTGCCTAATGAGTGA
GCTAACTCACATTAATTGCGTTGCGCTCACTGCCCGCTTTCCAGTCGGGAAACCTGTCGTGCCAGCTGCA
TTAATGAATCGGCCAACGCGCGGGGAGAGGCGGTTTGCGTATTGGGCGCTCTTCCGCTTCCTCGCTCACT
GACTCGCTGCGCTCGGTCGTTCGGCTGCGGCGAGCGGTATCAGCTCACTCAAAGGCGGTAATACGGTTAT
CCACAGAATCAGGGGATAACGCAGGAAAGAACATGTGAGCAAAAGGCCAGCAAAAGGCCAGGAACCGTAA
AAAGGCCGCGTTGCTGGCGTTTTTCCATAGGCTCCGCCCCCCTGACGAGCATCACAAAAATCGACGCTCA
AGTCAGAGGTGGCGAAACCCGACAGGACTATAAAGATACCAGGCGTTTCCCCCTGGAAGCTCCCTCGTGC
GCTCTCCTGTTCCGACCCTGCCGCTTACCGGATACCTGTCCGCCTTTCTCCCTTCGGGAAGCGTGGCGCT
TTCTCATAGCTCACGCTGTAGGTATCTCAGTTCGGTGTAGGTCGTTCGCTCCAAGCTGGGCTGTGTGCAC
GAACCCCCCGTTCAGCCCGACCGCTGCGCCTTATCCGGTAACTATCGTCTTGAGTCCAACCCGGTAAGAC
ACGACTTATCGCCACTGGCAGCAGCCACTGGTAACAGGATTAGCAGAGCGAGGTATGTAGGCGGTGCTAC
AGAGTTCTTGAAGTGGTGGCCTAACTACGGCTACACTAGAAGAACAGTATTTGGTATCTGCGCTCTGCTG
AAGCCAGTTACCTTCGGAAAAAGAGTTGGTAGCTCTTGATCCGGCAAACAAACCACCGCTGGTAGCGGTG
GTTTTTTTGTTTGCAAGCAGCAGATTACGCGCAGAAAAAAAGGATCTCAAGAAGATCCTTTGATCTTTTC
TACGGGGTCTGACGCTCAGTGGAACGAAAACTCACGTTAAGGGATTTTGGTCATGAGATTATCAAAAAGG
ATCTTCACCTAGATCCTTTTAAATTAAAAATGAAGTTTTAAATCAATCTAAAGTATATATGAGTAAACTT
GGTCTGACAGTTACCAATGCTTAATCAGTGAGGCACCTATCTCAGCGATCTGTCTATTTCGTTCATCCAT
AGTTGCCTGACTCCCCGTCGTGTAGATAACTACGATACGGGAGGGCTTACCATCTGGCCCCAGTGCTGCA
ATGATACCGCGAGACCCACGCTCACCGGCTCCAGATTTATCAGCAATAAACCAGCCAGCCGGAAGGGCCG
AGCGCAGAAGTGGTCCTGCAACTTTATCCGCCTCCATCCAGTCTATTAATTGTTGCCGGGAAGCTAGAGT
AAGTAGTTCGCCAGTTAATAGTTTGCGCAACGTTGTTGCCATTGCTACAGGCATCGTGGTGTCACGCTCG
TCGTTTGGTATGGCTTCATTCAGCTCCGGTTCCCAACGATCAAGGCGAGTTACATGATCCCCCATGTTGT
GCAAAAAAGCGGTTAGCTCCTTCGGTCCTCCGATCGTTGTCAGAAGTAAGTTGGCCGCAGTGTTATCACT
CATGGTTATGGCAGCACTGCATAATTCTCTTACTGTCATGCCATCCGTAAGATGCTTTTCTGTGACTGGT
GAGTACTCAACCAAGTCATTCTGAGAATAGTGTATGCGGCGACCGAGTTGCTCTTGCCCGGCGTCAATAC
GGGATAATACCGCGCCACATAGCAGAACTTTAAAAGTGCTCATCATTGGAAAACGTTCTTCGGGGCGAAA
ACTCTCAAGGATCTTACCGCTGTTGAGATCCAGTTCGATGTAACCCACTCGTGCACCCAACTGATCTTCA
GCATCTTTTACTTTCACCAGCGTTTCTGGGTGAGCAAAAACAGGAAGGCAAAATGCCGCAAAAAAGGGAA
TAAGGGCGACACGGAAATGTTGAATACTCATACTCTTCCTTTTTCAATATTATTGAAGCATTTATCAGGG
TTATTGTCTCATGAGCGGATACATATTTGAATGTATTTAGAAAAATAAACAAATAGGGGTTCCGCGCACA
TTTCCCCGAAAAGTGCCACCTGAC
Features (pLannotate 1.2.2; 33 found; start..end, strand, type, name):
     31..83      -  misc_feature   bom (fragment): basis of mobility region from pBR322
    238..617     +  enhancer       CMV enhancer: human cytomegalovirus immediate early enhancer
    618..817     +  promoter       CMV promoter: human cytomegalovirus (CMV) immediate early promoter
    835..1015    +  LTR            5' LTR (truncated): truncated 5' long terminal repeat (LTR) from HIV-1
   1062..1187    +  misc_feature   HIV-1 Ψ: packaging signal of human immunodeficiency virus type 1
   1171..1534    +  CDS            HIV-1 gag (fragment): gag protein from human immunodeficiency virus 1; gag
   1680..1913    +  misc_feature   RRE: The Rev response element (RRE) of HIV-1 allows for Rev-dependent mRNA export from the nucleus to the cytoplasm.
   2290..2390    +  CDS            Rev (fragment): human immunodeficiency virus 1 (HIV-1) Rev protein; rev; enhances nuclear export of unspliced and incompletely spliced viral mRNAs
   2440..2557    +  misc_feature   cPPT/CTS: central polypurine tract and central termination sequence of HIV-1
   2608..2848    +  promoter       U6 promoter: RNA polymerase III promoter for human U6 snRNA
   2878..2953    +  misc_RNA       gRNA scaffold: guide RNA scaffold for the Streptococcus pyogenes CRISPR/Cas9 system
   2971..2989    +  CDS            small t antigen (fragment): SV40 (simian virus 40) small t antigen
   3015..3226    +  promoter       EF-1α core promoter: core promoter for human elongation factor EF-1α
   3251..7354    +  CDS            Cas9: Cas9 (Csn1) endonuclease from the Streptococcus pyogenes Type II CRISPR/Cas system generates RNA-guided double strand breaks in DNA
   7492..8089    +  CDS            PuroR (fragment): puromycin N-acetyltransferase; pac from Streptomyces; confers resistance to puromycin
   8105..8693    +  misc_feature   WPRE: woodchuck hepatitis virus posttranscriptional regulatory element
   8744..8763    +  misc_feature   cPPT/CTS (fragment): central polypurine tract and central termination sequence of HIV-1
   8765..8998    +  LTR            3' LTR (ΔU3): self-inactivating 3' long terminal repeat (LTR) from HIV-1
   9030..9254    +  polyA_signal   bGH poly(A) signal: bovine growth hormone polyadenylation signal
   9258..9279    +  promoter       SV40 promoter (fragment): SV40 enhancer and early promoter
   9300..9728    +  rep_origin     f1 ori (sequence partly withheld): f1 bacteriophage origin of replication; arrow indicates direction of (+) strand synthesis
   9742..10071   +  promoter       SV40 promoter: SV40 enhancer and early promoter
  10119..10166   +  promoter       EM7 promoter: synthetic bacterial promoter&nbsp
  10185..10559   +  CDS            BleoR: antibiotic-binding protein; Sh ble from Streptoalloteichus hindustanus; confers resistance to bleomycin, phleomycin, and Zeocin™
  10569..10694   +  CDS            ble (fragment): BLE_KLEPN - Experimental evidence at protein level: Swiss-Prot protein existence level 1. Binding protein with a strong affinity to the bleomycin family of antibiotics. Binds to CL990; an antimitotic-antibiotic compound. From Klebsiella pneumoniae.
  10689..10810   +  polyA_signal   SV40 poly(A) signal: SV40 polyadenylation signal
  10881..10903   -  protein_bind   lac operator (fragment): The lac repressor binds to the lac operator to inhibit transcription in E. coli. This inhibition can be relieved by adding lactose or isopropyl-β-D-thiogalactopyranoside (IPTG). lac repressor encoded by lacI
  10907..10937   -  promoter       lac promoter: promoter for the E. coli lac operon
  10952..10973   -  protein_bind   CAP binding site: CAP binding activates transcription in the presence of cAMP. E. coli catabolite activator protein
  10986..11078   -  CDS            lacI (fragment): lac repressor; lacI; The lac repressor binds to the lac operator to inhibit transcription in E. coli. This inhibition can be relieved by adding lactose or isopropyl-β-D-thiogalactopyranoside (IPTG).
  11261..11849   -  rep_origin     ori: high-copy-number ColE1/pMB1/pBR322/pUC origin of replication
  12020..12880   -  CDS            AmpR: β-lactamase; bla; confers resistance to ampicillin, carbenicillin, and related antibiotics
  12881..12985   -  promoter       AmpR promoter: bla
