[The description below was written by a language model from this plasmid's Addgene catalogue record and pLannotate feature annotations shown in this document.]
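Description:
LentiCRISPRv2puro-E-cadherin(Canis)-exon1 6-28 gRNA is a 13,013 bp all-in-one lentiviral CRISPR knock-out vector built on the LentiCRISPRv2puro backbone and designed to disrupt the dog CDH1 gene, which encodes E-cadherin. The name indicates that the guide is directed at exon 1. It is propagated in E. coli through a high-copy ColE1/pUC-type origin with ampicillin selection (AmpR under its own promoter). The backbone also carries an f1 origin and an SV40/EM7-driven bleomycin/Zeocin resistance cassette lying outside the LTRs, so that cassette is not part of the packaged viral genome.

The transfer cassette has a third-generation, self-inactivating layout. A CMV enhancer/promoter fused to a truncated HIV-1 5' LTR drives genomic RNA production in packaging cells. This is followed by the Ψ packaging signal with a gag fragment, the Rev response element for nuclear export, and the cPPT/CTS. It ends with a ΔU3 3' LTR and a downstream bGH polyadenylation signal. Between the LTRs, a human U6 RNA polymerase III promoter expresses the CDH1-targeting spacer joined to the Streptococcus pyogenes gRNA scaffold. An EF-1α core promoter drives S. pyogenes Cas9, followed in the same orientation by a puromycin N-acetyltransferase coding sequence with no intervening promoter annotated. A WPRE enhances expression of this transcript.

A single transduction thus delivers nuclease, guide and a puromycin marker, allowing selection of transduced cells in which Cas9 cleavage of CDH1 can produce loss-of-function alleles. The record states only the knock-out purpose; the associated publication concerns collective migration of epithelial cells.
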