Addgene plasmid #209922: LentiCRISPRv2puro-E-cadherin(Canis)-exon1 6-28 gRNA
Purpose: A knock-out vector for the dog CDH1
Depositing lab: Michiyuki Matsuda. Depositing organization: Kyoto University, Graduate School of Biostudies. Publication: Low-affinity ligands of the epidermal growth factor receptor are long-range signal transmitters in collective cell migration of epithelial cells. Deguchi E, Lin S, Hirayama D, Matsuda K, Tanave A, Sumiyama K, Tsukiji S, Otani T, Furuse M, Sorkin A, Matsuda M, Terai K. Cell Rep. 2024 Nov 14;43(11):114986. doi: 10.1016/j.celrep.2024.114986. PubMed 39546398.
Backbone
  Vector backbone: LentiCRISPRv2puro
  Backbone manufacturer: https://www.addgene.org/52961/
  Total vector size (bp): 13013
  Vector type: Lentiviral, CRISPR
  Selectable markers: Puromycin
Growth in bacteria
  Bacterial resistance: Ampicillin, 100 μg/mL
  Growth temperature: 37°C
  Growth strain: NEB Stable
  Copy number: Unknown
Gene/Insert
  Gene/Insert name: A gRNA targeting the dog CDH1 gene.
  gRNA/shRNA sequence: CDH1
Terms and licenses: Academic/Nonprofit Terms; Industry Terms: Not Available to Industry
How to cite: LentiCRISPRv2puro-E-cadherin(Canis)-exon1 6-28 gRNA was a gift from Michiyuki Matsuda (Addgene plasmid # 209922 ; http://n2t.net/addgene:209922 ; RRID:Addgene_209922)
